Addgene plasmid #104788: pSC14
Purpose: CRISPR/Cas9 2xplex gRNA targeting Medtr2g044580 (ERDJ2). Also expresses Cas9 from AtUBQ10 promoter
Depositing lab: Nevin Young. Depositing organization: University of Minnesota. Publication: Validating Genome-Wide Association Candidates Controlling Quantitative Variation in Nodulation. Curtin SJ, Tiffin P, Guhlin J, Trujillo DI, Burghart LT, Atkins P, Baltes NJ, Denny R, Voytas DF, Stupar RM, Young ND. Plant Physiol. 2017 Feb;173(2):921-931. doi: 10.1104/pp.16.01923. Epub 2017 Jan 5. PubMed 28057894.
Backbone
  Vector backbone: pSC218
  Vector type: Plant Expression, CRISPR
Growth in bacteria
  Bacterial resistance: Kanamycin, 50 μg/mL
  Growth temperature: 37°C
  Growth strain: DH5alpha
  Copy number: Low Copy
Gene/Insert
  Gene/Insert name: Medtr2g044580 (alt name: ERDJ2)
  gRNA/shRNA sequence: ggtactgaaggttagcgacgag, gaatattgatggggcatctggg
  Cloning method: Gateway Cloning
Terms and licenses: Academic/Nonprofit Terms; Industry Terms: Not Available to Industry
Depositor comments: 112-15:5.1. Alternative name of plasmid: pSG218UG
How to cite: pSC14 was a gift from Nevin Young (Addgene plasmid # 104788 ; http://n2t.net/addgene:104788 ; RRID:Addgene_104788)
