[The description below was written by a language model from this plasmid's Addgene catalogue record and pLannotate feature annotations shown in this document.]
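Description:
pSC14 (also recorded as pSG218UG) is an 18.3 kb plant CRISPR/Cas9 binary vector built on the pSC218 backbone by Gateway cloning. It was designed to mutate the Medicago truncatula gene Medtr2g044580 (ERDJ2). It is a low-copy plasmid selected in bacteria with kanamycin through an aphA-3 type KanR gene. Its backbone carries broad-host-range RK2/IncP-style functions: oriV with its activating trfA replication protein, and an oriT with traJ for conjugal mobilisation. These allow maintenance in both E. coli and, presumably, Agrobacterium. Several backbone remnants are also annotated (TetR, tetA and ColE1 ori fragments, an IS1 element), which appear to be vestiges of the vector's lineage rather than functional parts.

Nopaline-type left and right T-DNA border repeats delimit the region delivered into plant cells. Within it, a plant codon-optimised Streptococcus pyogenes Cas9 containing the potato IV2 intron carries an N-terminal 2xFLAG tag and is followed by a NOS terminator. The catalogue states that it is driven by the Arabidopsis UBQ10 promoter, although the feature table does not annotate that promoter. The Cas9 unit sits between attB1 and attB5 sites. Between attB5 and attB2 sit two gRNA scaffolds, matching the two guides against ERDJ2 in the duplex design. The promoters driving the guides are not annotated or stated. A CaMV 35S promoter–bar (phosphinothricin acetyltransferase)–NOS terminator cassette provides bialaphos/phosphinothricin selection of transformed plant tissue.

The associated work concerns validating candidate genes from genome-wide association studies for nodulation, so the construct serves to generate targeted knockouts of this candidate for functional testing.
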