Features (pLannotate 1.2.2; 39 found; start..end, strand, type, name):
     19..43      +  protein_bind   attB1: mutant version of attB; recombination site for the Gateway® BP reaction BP Clonase™
     65..112     +  CDS            2xFLAG: two tandem FLAG® epitope tags
    164..4453    +  CDS            pcoCas9: Cas9 endonuclease from the Streptococcus pyogenes Type II CRISPR/Cas system plant codon-optimized Cas9 gene containing the potato IV2 intron
   4512..4764    +  terminator     NOS terminator: nopaline synthase terminator and poly(A) signal
   4809..4829    +  protein_bind   attB5: mutant version of attB; core recombination site for the Gateway® BP reaction BP Clonase™
   5184..5259    +  misc_RNA       gRNA scaffold: guide RNA scaffold for the Streptococcus pyogenes CRISPR/Cas9 system
   5271..5292    -  protein_bind   attB2 (fragment): mutant version of attB; recombination site for the Gateway® BP reaction BP Clonase™
   5773..5848    +  misc_RNA       gRNA scaffold: guide RNA scaffold for the Streptococcus pyogenes CRISPR/Cas9 system
   5860..5881    -  protein_bind   attB2 (fragment): mutant version of attB; recombination site for the Gateway® BP reaction BP Clonase™
   5903..5927    -  protein_bind   attB2: mutant version of attB; recombination site for the Gateway® BP reaction BP Clonase™
   5945..5980    -  misc_feature   MCS (fragment): pBluescript multiple cloning site
   5991..6243    +  terminator     NOS terminator: nopaline synthase terminator and poly(A) signal
   6302..6419    -  promoter       NOS promoter (fragment): nopaline synthase promoter
   6543..6567    +  misc_feature   RB T-DNA repeat: right border repeat from nopaline C58 T-DNA
   6677..6926    -  CDS            TcR (fragment): tetracycline efflux protein; tetA; confers resistance to tetracycline
   7032..7682    +  CDS            TetR: tetracycline resistance regulatory protein; tetR
   8041..8231    -  rep_origin     ori (fragment): high-copy-number ColE1/pMB1/pBR322/pUC origin of replication
   8363..8472    +  oriT           oriT: incP origin of transfer
   8505..8876    +  CDS            traJ: oriT-recognizing protein; traJ
   8914..9033    +  CDS            traI (fragment): TRAI6_ECOLX - Experimental evidence at protein level: Swiss-Prot protein existence level 1. The initiation process of transfer DNA synthesis requires the interaction of at least three plasmid-specific components (TraH, I, and J) at the transfer origin resulting in the assembly of a specialised nucleoprotein complex - the relaxosome. Site- and strand-specific cleavage at the transfer origin is dependent on TraI and TraJ. From Escherichia coli.
   9026..9640    +  rep_origin     oriV: origin of replication for the bacterial F plasmid
   9712..9987    +  CDS            klaC (fragment): KLAC_ECOLX - Also known as telB. Protein predicted: Swiss-Prot protein existence level 4. Belongs to the kla operon, which is associated with cryptic tellurite resistance, and IncW plasmid fertility inhibition. From Escherichia coli.
   9990..10184   +  CDS            satA (fragment): STA_BACSU - Also known as yyaR. Experimental evidence at protein level: Swiss-Prot protein existence level 1. Involved in resistance to streptothricin, a broad-spectrum antibiotic produced by streptomycetes. Detoxifies streptothricin via acetylation of the beta amino group of the first beta-lysyl moiety of streptothricin. From Bacillus subtilis (strain 168).
  10183..10332   +  CDS            satA (fragment): STA_BACSU - Also known as yyaR. Experimental evidence at protein level: Swiss-Prot protein existence level 1. Involved in resistance to streptothricin, a broad-spectrum antibiotic produced by streptomycetes. Detoxifies streptothricin via acetylation of the beta amino group of the first beta-lysyl moiety of streptothricin. From Bacillus subtilis (strain 168).
  10341..11108   -  mobile_element IS1: prokaryotic transposable element IS1
  11300..12094   +  CDS            KanR: aminoglycoside phosphotransferase; aphA-3; confers resistance to kanamycin
  12393..13541   +  CDS            trfA: trans-acting replication protein that binds to and activates oriV
  13561..13680   +  CDS            tetR (fragment): TETR1_ECOLX - Experimental evidence at protein level: Swiss-Prot protein existence level 1. TetR is the repressor of the tetracycline resistance element; its N-terminal region forms a helix-turn-helix structure and binds DNA. Binding of tetracycline to TetR reduces the repressor affinity for the tetracycline resistance gene (tetA) promoter operator sites. From Escherichia coli.
  15137..15161   +  misc_feature   LB T-DNA repeat: left border repeat from nopaline C58 T-DNA
  15215..15345   -  CDS            lacI (fragment): lac repressor; lacI; The lac repressor binds to the lac operator to inhibit transcription in E. coli. This inhibition can be relieved by adding lactose or isopropyl-β-D-thiogalactopyranoside (IPTG).
  15346..15646   -  rep_origin     M13 ori (fragment) (sequence partly withheld): M13 bacteriophage origin of replication; arrow indicates direction of (+) strand synthesis
  15644..15799   -  CDS            lacZα (fragment) (sequence partly withheld): LacZα fragment of β-galactosidase; lacZ fragment
  15808..16060   -  terminator     NOS terminator: nopaline synthase terminator and poly(A) signal
  16066..16083   +  misc_feature   MCS (fragment): pUC18/19 multiple cloning site
  16076..16189   -  CDS            bah (fragment): BAH_STRHY - Protein inferred from homology: Swiss-Prot protein existence level 3. This protein removes the N-acetyl group from bialaphos as one of the final steps of the bialaphos biosynthetic pathway. From Streptomyces hygroscopicus.
  16204..16755   -  CDS            BlpR: phosphinothricin acetyltransferase; Streptomyces hygroscopicus bar; confers resistance to bialophos or phosphinothricin
  16780..17121   -  promoter       CaMV 35S promoter: strong constitutive promoter from cauliflower mosaic virus
  17630..17674   -  CDS            lacZα (fragment): LacZα fragment of β-galactosidase; lacZ fragment
  18318..2       -  misc_feature   MCS (fragment) (across the origin): pBluescript multiple cloning site
>Addgene plasmid #104788 | pSC14 | addgene full sequence | sequence record 202691 | Addgene NGS Result
GGCGCGCCAAGCTATCAAACAAGTTTGTACAAAAAAGCAGGCTCCGAATTCGCCCTTCACCATGGATTAC
AAGGATGATGATGATAAGGATTACAAGGATGATGATGATAAGATGGCTCCAAAGAAGAAGAGAAAGGTTG
GAATCCACGGAGTTCCAGCTGCTGATAAGAAGTACTCTATCGGACTTGACATCGGAACCAACTCTGTTGG
ATGGGCTGTTATCACCGATGAGTACAAGGTTCCATCTAAGAAGTTCAAGGTTCTTGGAAACACCGATAGA
CACTCTATCAAGAAGAACCTTATCGGTGCTCTTCTTTTCGATTCTGGAGAGACCGCTGAGGCTACCAGAT
TGAAGAGAACCGCTAGAAGAAGATACACCAGAAGAAAGAACAGAATCTGCTACCTTCAGGAAATCTTCTC
TAACGAGATGGCTAAGGTTGATGATTCTTTCTTCCACAGACTTGAGGAGTCTTTCCTTGTTGAGGAGGAT
AAGAAGCACGAGAGACACCCAATCTTCGGAAACATCGTTGATGAGGTTGCTTACCACGAGAAGTACCCAA
CCATCTACCACCTTAGAAAGAAGTTGGTTGATTCTACCGATAAGGCTGATCTTAGACTTATCTACCTTGC
TCTTGCTCACATGATCAAGTTCAGAGGACACTTCCTTATCGAGGGAGACCTTAACCCAGATAACTCTGAT
GTTGATAAGTTGTTCATCCAGCTTGTTCAGACCTACAACCAGCTTTTCGAGGAGAACCCAATCAACGCTT
CTGGAGTTGATGCTAAGGCTATCCTTTCTGCTAGACTTTCTAAGTCTCGTAGACTTGAGAACCTTATCGC
TCAGCTTCCAGGAGAGAAGAAGAACGGACTTTTCGGAAACCTTATCGCTCTTTCTCTTGGACTTACCCCA
AACTTCAAGTCTAACTTCGATCTTGCTGAGGATGCTAAGTTGCAGCTTTCTAAGGATACCTACGATGATG
ATCTTGATAACCTTCTTGCTCAGATCGGAGATCAGTACGCTGATCTTTTCCTTGCTGCTAAGAACCTTTC
TGATGCTATCCTTCTTTCTGACATCCTTAGAGTTAACACCGAGATCACCAAGGCTCCACTTTCTGCTTCT
ATGATCAAGAGATACGATGAGCACCACCAGGATCTTACCCTTTTGAAGGCTCTTGTTAGACAGCAGCTTC
CAGAGAAGTACAAGGAAATCTTCTTCGATCAGTCTAAGAACGGATACGCTGGATACATCGATGGAGGAGC
TTCTCAGGAGGAGTTCTACAAGTTCATCAAGCCAATCCTTGAGAAGATGGATGGAACCGAGGAGCTTCTT
GTTAAGTTGAACAGAGAGGATCTTCTTAGAAAGCAGAGAACCTTCGATAACGGATCTATCCCACACCAGA
TCCACCTTGGAGAGCTTCACGCTATCCTTCGTAGACAGGAGGATTTCTACCCATTCTTGAAGGATAACAG
AGAGAAGATCGAGAAGATCCTTACCTTCAGAATCCCATACTACGTTGGACCACTTGCTAGAGGAAACTCT
CGTTTCGCTTGGATGACCAGAAAGTCTGAGGAGACCATCACCCCTTGGAACTTCGAGGAGGTAAGTTTCT
GCTTCTACCTTTGATATATATATAATAATTATCATTAATTAGTAGTAATATAATATTTCAAATATTTTTT
TCAAAATAAAAGAATGTAGTATATAGCAATTGCTTTTCTGTAGTTTATAAGTGTGTATATTTTAATTTAT
AACTTTTCTAATATATGACCAAAATTTGTTGATGTGCAGGTTGTTGATAAGGGAGCTTCTGCTCAGTCTT
TCATCGAGAGAATGACCAACTTCGATAAGAACCTTCCAAACGAGAAGGTTCTTCCAAAGCACTCTCTTCT
TTACGAGTACTTCACCGTTTACAACGAGCTTACCAAGGTTAAGTACGTTACCGAGGGAATGAGAAAGCCA
GCTTTCCTTTCTGGAGAGCAGAAGAAGGCTATCGTTGATCTTCTTTTCAAGACCAACAGAAAGGTTACCG
TTAAGCAGTTGAAGGAGGATTACTTCAAGAAGATCGAGTGCTTCGATTCTGTTGAAATCTCTGGAGTTGA
GGATAGATTCAACGCTTCTCTTGGAACCTACCACGATCTTTTGAAGATCATCAAGGATAAGGATTTCCTT
GATAACGAGGAGAACGAGGACATCCTTGAGGACATCGTTCTTACCCTTACCCTTTTCGAGGATAGAGAGA
TGATCGAGGAGAGACTCAAGACCTACGCTCACCTTTTCGATGATAAGGTTATGAAGCAGTTGAAGAGAAG
AAGATACACCGGATGGGGTAGACTTTCTCGTAAGTTGATCAACGGAATCAGAGATAAGCAGTCTGGAAAG
ACCATCCTTGATTTCTTGAAGTCTGATGGATTCGCTAACAGAAACTTCATGCAGCTTATCCACGATGATT
CTCTTACCTTCAAGGAGGACATCCAGAAGGCTCAGGTTTCTGGACAGGGAGATTCTCTTCACGAGCACAT
CGCTAACCTTGCTGGATCTCCAGCTATCAAGAAGGGAATCCTTCAGACCGTTAAGGTTGTTGATGAGCTT
GTTAAGGTTATGGGTAGACACAAGCCAGAGAACATCGTTATCGAGATGGCTAGAGAGAACCAGACCACCC
AGAAGGGACAGAAGAACTCTCGTGAGAGAATGAAGAGAATCGAGGAGGGAATCAAGGAGCTTGGATCTCA
AATCTTGAAGGAGCACCCAGTTGAGAACACCCAGCTTCAGAACGAGAAGTTGTACCTTTACTACCTTCAG
AACGGAAGAGATATGTACGTTGATCAGGAGCTTGACATCAACAGACTTTCTGATTACGATGTTGATCACA
TCGTTCCACAGTCTTTCTTGAAGGATGATTCTATCGATAACAAGGTTCTTACCCGTTCTGATAAGAACAG
AGGAAAGTCTGATAACGTTCCATCTGAGGAGGTTGTTAAGAAGATGAAGAACTACTGGAGACAGCTTCTT
AACGCTAAGTTGATCACCCAGAGAAAGTTCGATAACCTTACCAAGGCTGAGAGAGGAGGACTTTCTGAGC
TTGATAAGGCTGGATTCATCAAGAGACAGCTTGTTGAGACCAGACAGATCACCAAGCACGTTGCTCAGAT
CCTTGATTCTCGTATGAACACCAAGTACGATGAGAACGATAAGTTGATCAGAGAGGTTAAGGTTATCACC
TTGAAGTCTAAGTTGGTTTCTGATTTCAGAAAGGATTTCCAGTTCTACAAGGTTAGAGAGATCAACAACT
ACCACCACGCTCACGATGCTTACCTTAACGCTGTTGTTGGAACCGCTCTTATCAAGAAGTACCCAAAGTT
GGAGTCTGAGTTCGTTTACGGAGATTACAAGGTTTACGATGTTAGAAAGATGATCGCTAAGTCTGAGCAG
GAGATCGGAAAGGCTACCGCTAAGTACTTCTTCTACTCTAACATCATGAACTTCTTCAAGACCGAGATCA
CCCTTGCTAACGGAGAGATCAGAAAGAGACCACTTATCGAGACCAACGGAGAGACCGGAGAGATCGTTTG
GGATAAGGGAAGAGATTTCGCTACCGTTAGAAAGGTTCTTTCTATGCCACAGGTTAACATCGTTAAGAAA
ACCGAGGTTCAGACCGGAGGATTCTCTAAGGAGTCTATCCTTCCAAAGAGAAACTCTGATAAGTTGATCG
CTAGAAAGAAGGATTGGGACCCAAAGAAGTACGGAGGATTCGATTCTCCAACCGTTGCTTACTCTGTTCT
TGTTGTTGCTAAGGTTGAGAAGGGAAAGTCTAAGAAGTTGAAGTCTGTTAAGGAGCTTCTTGGAATCACC
ATCATGGAGCGTTCTTCTTTCGAGAAGAACCCAATCGATTTCCTTGAGGCTAAGGGATACAAGGAGGTTA
AGAAGGATCTTATCATCAAGTTGCCAAAGTACTCTCTTTTCGAGCTTGAGAACGGAAGAAAGAGAATGCT
TGCTTCTGCTGGAGAGCTTCAGAAGGGAAACGAGCTTGCTCTTCCATCTAAGTACGTTAACTTCCTTTAC
CTTGCTTCTCACTACGAGAAGTTGAAGGGATCTCCAGAGGATAACGAGCAGAAGCAGCTTTTCGTTGAGC
AGCACAAGCACTACCTTGATGAGATCATCGAGCAAATCTCTGAGTTCTCTAAGAGAGTTATCCTTGCTGA
TGCTAACCTTGATAAGGTTCTTTCTGCTTACAACAAGCACAGAGATAAGCCAATCAGAGAGCAGGCTGAG
AACATCATCCACCTTTTCACCCTTACCAACCTTGGTGCTCCAGCTGCTTTCAAGTACTTCGATACCACCA
TCGATAGAAAAAGATACACCTCTACCAAGGAGGTTCTTGATGCTACCCTTATCCACCAGTCTATCACCGG
ACTTTACGAGACCAGAATCGATCTTTCTCAGCTTGGAGGAGATAAGAGACCAGCTGCTACCAAGAAGGCT
GGACAGGCTAAGAAGAAGAAGTGAGACGTCCGATCGTTCAAACATTTGGCAATAAAGTTTCTTAAGATTG
AATCCTGTTGCCGGTCTTGCGATGATTATCATATAATTTCTGTTGAATTACGTTAAGCATGTAATAATTA
ACATGTAATGCATGACGTTATTTATGAGATGGGTTTTTATGATTAGAGTCCCGCAATTATACATTTAATA
CGCGATAGAAAACAAAATATAGCGCGCAAACTAGGATAAATTATCGCGCGCGGTGTCATCTATGTTACTA
GATCGGGAATTGATCCCCCCTCGACAGCTTCCGGAAAGGGCGAATTCGCAACTTTGTATACAAAAGTTGC
CGAGCTCGCGGCCGCATGTTGTTGTTACCAGAAAGTAAATAAATGTTCAATCTCTGATGTTCTCAAGTAA
GTGAGTTTTATTGGGAATAATATTAACTTATGTTCTTCTTGCATTTGATTTCTTTGCCGCTCTCTTCTTC
TATCTTAAATCTGTGTATACTATTTCACTATTGGGCTTTTTATTAGTCTATAATGGGACTCAAAATAAGG
CTTTGGCCCACATCAAAAAGATAAGTCACAAATCAAAACTAAATTCAGAGTCTTTTCTCCCACATCGGTC
ACTGTACTCATTTTGTGTTTGTTTATATATTACACGAACCGATCTTTGGTACGGTACTGAAGGTTAGCGA
CGAGTTTTAGAGCTAGAAATAGCAAGTTAAAATAAGGCTAGTCCGTTATCAACTTGAAAAAGTGGCACCG
AGTCGGTGCTTTTTTTCTAGACCCAGCTTTCTTGTACAAAGTTGGCATTACCATGGCTTCGTTGAACAAC
GGAAACTCGACTTGCCTTCCGCACAATACATCATTTCTTCTTAGCTTTTTTTCTTCTTCTTCGTTCATAC
AGTTTTTTTTTGTTTATCAGCTTACATTTTCTTGAACCGTAGCTTTCGTTTTCTTCTTTTTAACTTTCCA
TTCGGAGTTTTTGTATCTTGTTTCATAGTTTGTCCCAGGATTAGAATGATTAGGCATCGAACCTTCAAGA
ATTTGATTGAATAAAACATCTTCATTCTTAAGATATGAAGATAATCTTCAAAAGGCCCCTGGGAATCTGA
AAGAAGAGAAGCAGGCCCATTTATATGGGAAAGAACAATAGTATTTCTTATATAGGCCCATTTAAGTTGA
AAACAATCTTCAAAAGTCCCACATCGCTTAGATAAGAAAACGAAGCTGAGTTTATATACAGCTAGAGTCG
AAGTAGTGATTGAATATTGATGGGGCATCTGGGTTTTAGAGCTAGAAATAGCAAGTTAAAATAAGGCTAG
TCCGTTATCAACTTGAAAAAGTGGCACCGAGTCGGTGCTTTTTTTCTAGACCCAGCTTTCTTGTACAAAG
TTGGCATTACTGCAGGTCGACGACCCAGCTTTCTTGTACAAAGTGGTTCGATAATTCTTAATTAACTAGT
TCTAGAGCGGCCGCCACCGCGGTGGAGCTCGAATTTCCCCGATCGTTCAAACATTTGGCAATAAAGTTTC
TTAAGATTGAATCCTGTTGCCGGTCTTGCGATGATTATCATATAATTTCTGTTGAATTACGTTAAGCATG
TAATAATTAACATGTAATGCATGACGTTATTTATGAGATGGGTTTTTATGATTAGAGTCCCGCAATTATA
CATTTAATACGCGATAGAAAACAAAATATAGCGCGCAAACTAGGATAAATTATCGCGCGCGGTGTCATCT
ATGTTACTAGATCGGGAATTCGTAATCATGGTCATAGCTGTTTCCTGCCTAGTCGGAGCGGCCGCGTCCG
TCTAGCTGATAGTGACCTTAGGCGACTTTTGAACGCGCAATAATGGTTTCTGACGTATGTGCTTAGCTCA
TTAAACTCCAGAAACCCGCGGCTGAGTGGCTCCTTCAACGTTGCGGTTCTGTCAGTTCCAAACGTAAAAC
GGCTTGTCCCGCGTCATCGGCGGGGGTCATAACGTGACTCCCTTAATTCTCCGCTCATGATCAGATTGTC
GTTTCCCGCCTTCAGTTTAAACTATCAGTGTTTGACAGGATATATTGGCGGGTAAACCTAAGAGAAAAGA
GCGTTTATTAGAATAATCGGATATTTAAAAGGGCGTGAAAAGGTTTATCCGTTCGTCCATTTGTATGTGC
ATGCCAACCACAGGGTTCCCCAGATCTGGCGCCGGCCAGCGAGACGAGCAAGATTGGCCGCCGCCCGAAA
CGATCCGACAGCGCGCCCAGCACAGGTGCGCAGGCAAATTGCACCAACGCATACAGCGCCAGCAGAATGC
CATAGTGGGCGGTGACGTCGTTCGAGTGAACCAGATCGCGCAGGAGGCCCGGCAGCACCGGCATAATCAG
GCCGATGCCGACAGCGTCGAGCGCGACAGTGCTCAGAATTACGATCAGGGGTATGTTGGGTTTCACGTCT
GGCCTCCGGACCAGCCTCCGCTGGTCCGATTGAACGCGCGGATTCTTTATCACTGATAAGTTGGTGGACA
TATTATGTTTATCAGTGATAAAGTGTCAAGCATGACAAAGTTGCAGCCGAATACAGTGATCCGTGCCGCC
CTGGACCTGTTGAACGAGGTCGGCGTAGACGGTCTGACGACACGCAAACTGGCGGAACGGTTGGGGGTTC
AGCAGCCGGCGCTTTACTGGCACTTCAGGAACAAGCGGGCGCTGCTCGACGCACTGGCCGAAGCCATGCT
GGCGGAGAATCATACGCATTCGGTGCCGAGAGCCGACGACGACTGGCGCTCATTTCTGATCGGGAATGCC
CGCAGCTTCAGGCAGGCGCTGCTCGCCTACCGCGATGGCGCGCGCATCCATGCCGGCACGCGACCGGGCG
CACCGCAGATGGAAACGGCCGACGCGCAGCTTCGCTTCCTCTGCGAGGCGGGTTTTTCGGCCGGGGACGC
CGTCAATGCGCTGATGACAATCAGCTACTTCACTGTTGGGGCCGTGCTTGAGGAGCAGGCCGGCGACAGC
GATGCCGGCGAGCGCGGCGGCACCGTTGAACAGGCTCCGCTCTCGCCGCTGTTGCGGGCCGCGATAGACG
CCTTCGACGAAGCCGGTCCGGACGCAGCGTTCGAGCAGGGACTCGCGGTGATTGTCGATGGATTGGCGAA
AAGGAGGCTCGTTGTCAGGAACGTTGAAGGACCGAGAAAGGGTGACGATTGATCAGGACCGCTGCCGGAG
CGCAACCCACTCACTACAGCAGAGCCATGTAGACAACATCCCCTCCCCCTTTCCACCGCGTCAGACGCCC
GTAGCAGCCCGCTACGGGCTTTTTCATGCCCTGCCCTAGCGTCCAAGCCTCACGGCCGCGCTCGGCCTCT
CTGGCGGCCTTCTGGCGCTCTTCCGCTTCCTCGCTCACTGACTCGCTGCGCTCGGTCGTTCGGCTGCGGC
GAGCGGTATCAGCTCACTCAAAGGCGGTAATACGGTTATCCACAGAATCAGGGGATAACGCAGGAAAGAA
CATGTGAGCAAAAGGCCAGCAAAAGGCCAGGAACCGTAAAAAGGCCGCGTTGCTGGCGTTTTTCCATAGG
CTCCGCCCCCCTGACGAGCATCACAAAAATCGACGCTCAAGTCAGAGGTGGCGAAACCCGACAGGACTAT
AAAGATACCAGGCGTTTCCCCCTGGAAGCTCCCTCGTGCGCTCTCCTGTTCCGACCCTGCCGCTTACCGG
ATACCTGTCCGCCTTTCTCCCTTCGGGAAGCGTGGCGCTTTTCCGCTGCATAACCCTGCTTCGGGGTCAT
TATAGCGATTTTTTCGGTATATCCATCCTTTTTCGCACGATATACAGGATTTTGCCAAAGGGTTCGTGTA
GACTTTCCTTGGTGTATCCAACGGCGTCAGCCGGGCAGGATAGGTGAAGTAGGCCCACCCGCGAGCGGGT
GTTCCTTCTTCACTGTCCCTTATTCGCACCTGGCGGTGCTCAACGGGAATCCTGCTCTGCGAGGCTGGCC
GGCTACCGCCGGCGTAACAGATGAGGGCAAGCGGATGGCTGATGAAACCAAGCCAACCAGGAAGGGCAGC
CCACCTATCAAGGTGTACTGCCTTCCAGACGAACGAAGAGCGATTGAGGAAAAGGCGGCGGCGGCCGGCA
TGAGCCTGTCGGCCTACCTGCTGGCCGTCGGCCAGGGCTACAAAATCACGGGCGTCGTGGACTATGAGCA
CGTCCGCGAGCTGGCCCGCATCAATGGCGACCTGGGCCGCCTGGGCGGCCTGCTGAAACTCTGGCTCACC
GACGACCCGCGCACGGCGCGGTTCGGTGATGCCACGATCCTCGCCCTGCTGGCGAAGATCGAAGAGAAGC
AGGACGAGCTTGGCAAGGTCATGATGGGCGTGGTCCGCCCGAGGGCAGAGCCATGACTTTTTTAGCCGCT
AAAACGGCCGGGGGGTGCGCGTGATTGCCAAGCACGTCCCCATGCGCTCCATCAAGAAGAGCGACTTCGC
GGAGCTGGTGAAGTACATCACCGACGAGCAAGGCAAGACCGAGCGCCTTTCCGACGCTCACCGGGCTGGT
TGCCCTCGCCGCTGGGCTGGCGGCCGTCTATGGCCCTGCAAACGCGCCAGAAACGCCGTCGAAGCCGTGT
GCGAGACACCGCGGCCGGCCGCCGGCGTTGTGGATACCTCGCGGAAAACTTGGCCCTCACTGACAGATGA
GGGGCGGACGTTGACACTTGAGGGGCCGACTCACCCGGCGCGGCGTTGACAGATGAGGGGCAGGCTCGAT
TTCGGCCGGCGACGTGGAGCTGGCCAGCCTCGCAAATCGGCGAAAACGCCTGATTTTACGCGAGTTTCCC
ACAGATGATGTGGACAAGCCTGGGGATAAGTGCCCTGCGGTATTGACACTTGAGGGGCGCGACTACTGAC
AGATGAGGGGCGCGATCCTTGACACTTGAGGGGCAGAGTGCTGACAGATGAGGGGCGCACCTATTGACAT
TTGAGGGGCTGTCCACAGGCAGAAAATCCAGCATTTGCAAGGGTTTCCGCCCGTTTTTCGGCCACCGCTA
ACCTGTCTTTTAACCTGCTTTTAAACCAATATTTATAAACCTTGTTTTTAACCAGGGCTGCGCCCTGTGC
GCGTGACCGCGCACGCCGAAGGGGGGTGCCCCCCCTTCTCGAACCCTCCCGGCCCGCTAACGCGGGCCTC
CCATCCCCCCAGGGGCTGCGCCCCTCGGCCGCGAACGGCCTCACCCCAAAAATGGCAGCGCTGGCAGTCC
TTGCCATTGCCGGGATCGGGGCAGTAACGGGATGGGCGATCAGCCCGAGCGCGACGCCCGGAAGCATTGA
CGTGCCGCAGGTGCTGGCATCGACATTCAGCGACCAGGTGCCGGGCAGTGAGGGCGGCGGCCTGGGTGGC
GGCCTGCCCTTCACTTCGGCCGTCGGGGCATTCACGGACTTCATGGCGGGGCCGGCAATTTTTACCTTGG
GCATTCTTGGCATAGTGGTCGCGGGTGCCGTGCTCGTGTTCGGGGGTGCGATAAACCCAGCGAACCATTT
GAGGTGATAGGTAAGATTATACCGAGGTATGAAAACGAGAATTGGACCTTTACAGAATTACTCTATGAAG
CGCCATATTTAAAAAGCTACCAAGACGAAGAGGATGAAGAGGATGAGGAGGCAGATTGCCTTGAATATAT
TGACAATACTGATAAGATAATATATCTTTTATATAGAAGATATCGCCGTATGTAAGGATTTCAGGGGGCA
AGGCATAGGCAGCGCGCTTATCAATATATCTATAGAATGGGCAAAGCATAAAAACTTGCATGGACTAATG
CTTGAAACCCAGGACAATAACCTTATAGCTTGTAAATTCTATCATAATTGGGTAATGACTCCAACTTATT
GATAGTGTTTTATGTTCAGATAATGCCCGATGACTTTGTCATGCAGCTCCACCGATTTTGAGAACGACAG
CGACTTCCGTCCCAGCCGTGCCAGGTGCTGCCTCAGATTCAGGTTATGCCGCTCAATTCGCTGCGTATAT
CGCTTGCTGATTACGTGCAGCTTTCCCTTCAGGCGGGATTCATACAGCGGCCAGCCATCCGTCATCCATA
TCACCACGTCAAAGGGTGACAGCAGGCTCATAAGACGCCCCAGCGTCGCCATAGTGCGTTCACCGAATAC
GTGCGCAACAACCGTCTTCCGGAGACTGTCATACGCGTAAAACAGCCAGCGCTGGCGCGATTTAGCCCCG
ACATAGCCCCACTGTTCGTCCATTTCCGCGCAGACGATGACGTCACTGCCCGGCTGTATGCGCGAGGTTA
CCGACTGCGGCCTGAGTTTTTTAAGTGACGTAAAATCGTGTTGAGGCCAACGCCCATAATGCGGGCTGTT
GCCCGGCATCCAACGCCATTCATGGCCATATCAATGATTTTCTGGTGCGTACCGGGTTGAGAAGCGGTGT
AAGTGAACTGCAGTTGCCATGTTTTACGGCAGTGAGAGCAGAGATAGCGCTGATGTCCGGCGGTGCTTTT
GCCGTTACGCACCACCCCGTCAGTAGCTGAACAGGAGGGACAGCTGATAGAAACAGAAGCCACTGGAGCA
CCTCAAAAACACCATCATACACTAAATCAGTAAGTTGGCAGCATCACCCATAATTGTGGTTTCAAAATCG
GCTCCGTCGATACTATGTTATACGCCAACTTTGAAAACAACTTTGAAAAAGCTGTTTTCTGGTATTTAAG
GTTTTAGAATGCAAGGAACAGTGAATTGGAGTTCGTCTTGTTATAATTAGCTTCTTGGGGTATCTTTAAA
TACTGTAGAAAAGAGGAAGGAAATAATAAATGGCTAAAATGAGAATATCACCGGAATTGAAAAAACTGAT
CGAAAAATACCGCTGCGTAAAAGATACGGAAGGAATGTCTCCTGCTAAGGTATATAAGCTGGTGGGAGAA
AATGAAAACCTATATTTAAAAATGACGGACAGCCGGTATAAAGGGACCACCTATGATGTGGAACGGGAAA
AGGACATGATGCTATGGCTGGAAGGAAAGCTGCCTGTTCCAAAGGTCCTGCACTTTGAACGGCATGATGG
CTGGAGCAATCTGCTCATGAGTGAGGCCGATGGCGTCCTTTGCTCGGAAGAGTATGAAGATGAACAAAGC
CCTGAAAAGATTATCGAGCTGTATGCGGAGTGCATCAGGCTCTTTCACTCCATCGACATATCGGATTGTC
CCTATACGAATAGCTTAGACAGCCGCTTAGCCGAATTGGATTACTTACTGAATAACGATCTGGCCGATGT
GGATTGCGAAAACTGGGAAGAAGACACTCCATTTAAAGATCCGCGCGAGCTGTATGATTTTTTAAAGACG
GAAAAGCCCGAAGAGGAACTTGTCTTTTCCCACGGCGACCTGGGAGACAGCAACATCTTTGTGAAAGATG
GCAAAGTAAGTGGCTTTATTGATCTTGGGAGAAGCGGCAGGGCGGACAAGTGGTATGACATTGCCTTCTG
CGTCCGGTCGATCAGGGAGGATATCGGGGAAGAACAGTATGTCGAGCTATTTTTTGACTTACTGGGGATC
AAGCCTGATTGGGAGAAAATAAAATATTATATTTTACTGGATGAATTGTTTTAGTACCTAGATGTGGCGC
AACGATGCCGGCGACAAGCAGGAGCGCACCGACTTCTTCCGCATCAAGTGTTTTGGCTCTCAGGCCGAGG
CCCACGGCAAGTATTTGGGCAAGGGGTCGCTGGTATTCGTGCAGGGCAAGATTCGGAATACCAAGTACGA
GAAGGACGGCCAGACGGTCTACGGGACCGACTTCATTGCCGATAAGGTGGATTATCTGGACACCAAGGCA
CCAGGCGGGTCAAATCAGGAATAAGGGCACATTGCCCCGGCGTGAGTCGGGGCAATCCCGCAAGGAGGGT
GAATGAATCGGACGTTTGACCGGAAGGCATACAGGCAAGAACTGATCGACGCGGGGTTTTCCGCCGAGGA
TGCCGAAACCATCGCAAGCCGCACCGTCATGCGTGCGCCCCGCGAAACCTTCCAGTCCGTCGGCTCGATG
GTCCAGCAAGCTACGGCCAAGATCGAGCGCGACAGCGTGCAACTGGCTCCCCCTGCCCTGCCCGCGCCAT
CGGCCGCCGTGGAGCGTTCGCGTCGTCTCGAACAGGAGGCGGCAGGTTTGGCGAAGTCGATGACCATCGA
CACGCGAGGAACTATGACGACCAAGAAGCGAAAAACCGCCGGCGAGGACCTGGCAAAACAGGTCAGCGAG
GCCAAGCAGGCCGCGTTGCTGAAACACACGAAGCAGCAGATCAAGGAAATGCAGCTTTCCTTGTTCGATA
TTGCGCCGTGGCCGGACACGATGCGAGCGATGCCAAACGACACGGCCCGCTCTGCCCTGTTCACCACGCG
CAACAAGAAAATCCCGCGCGAGGCGCTGCAAAACAAGGTCATTTTCCACGTCAACAAGGACGTGAAGATC
ACCTACACCGGCGTCGAGCTGCGGGCCGACGATGACGAACTGGTGTGGCAGCAGGTGTTGGAGTACGCGA
AGCGCACCCCTATCGGCGAGCCGATCACCTTCACGTTCTACGAGCTTTGCCAGGACCTGGGCTGGTCGAT
CAATGGCCGGTATTACACGAAGGCCGAGGAATGCCTGTCGCGCCTACAGGCGACGGCGATGGGCTTCACG
TCCGACCGCGTTGGGCACCTGGAATCGGTGTCGCTGCTGCACCGCTTCCGCGTCCTGGACCGTGGCAAGA
AAACGTCCCGTTGCCAGGTCCTGATCGACGAGGAAATCGTCGTGCTGTTTGCTGGCGACCACTACACGAA
ATTCATATGGGAGAAGTACCGCAAGCTGTCGCCGACGGCCCGACGGATGTTCGACTATTTCAGCTCGCAC
CGGGAGCCGTACCCGCTCAAGCTGGAAACCTTCCGCCTCATGTGCGGATCGGATTCCACCCGCGTGAAGA
AGTGGCGCGAGCAGGTCGGCGAAGCCTGCGAAGAGTTGCGAGGCAGCGGCCTGGTGGAACACGCCTGGGT
CAATGATGACCTGGTGCATTGCAAACGCTAGGGCCTTGTGGGGTCAGTTCCGGCTGGGGGTTCAGCAGCC
AGCGCTTTACTGGCATTTCAGGAACAAGCGGGCACTGCTCGACGCACTTGCTTCGCTCAGTATCGCTCGG
GACGCACGGCGCGCTCTACGAACTGCCGATAAACAGAGGATTAAAATTGACAATTGTGATTAAGGCTCAG
ATTCGACGGCTTGGAGCGGCCGACGTGCAGGATTTCCGCGAGATCCGATTGTCGGCCCTGAAGAAAGCTC
CAGAGATGTTCGGGTCCGTTTACGAGCACGAGGAGAAAAAGCCCATGGAGGCGTTCGCTGAACGGTTGCG
AGATGCCGTGGCATTCGGCGCCTACATCGACGGCGAGATCATTGGGCTGTCGGTCTTCAAACAGGAGGAC
GGCCCCAAGGACGCTCACAAGGCGCATCTGTCCGGCGTTTTCGTGGAGCCCGAACAGCGAGGCCGAGGGG
TCGCCGGTATGCTGCTGCGGGCGTTGCCGGCGGGTTTATTGCTCGTGATGATCGTCCGACAGATTCCAAC
GGGAATCTGGTGGATGCGCATCTTCATCCTCGGCGCACTTAATATTTCGCTATTCTGGAGCTTGTTGTTT
ATTTCGGTCTACCGCCTGCCGGGCGGGGTCGCGGCGACGGTAGGCGCTGTGCAGCCGCTGATGGTCGTGT
TCATCTCTGCCGCTCTGCTAGGTAGCCCGATACGATTGATGGCGGTCCTGGGGGCTATTTGCGGAACTGC
GGGCGTGGCGCTGTTGGTGTTGACACCAAACGCAGCGCTAGATCCTGTCGGCGTCGCAGCGGGCCTGGCG
GGGGCGGTTTCCATGGCGTTCGGAACCGTGCTGACCCGCAAGTGGCAACCTCCCGTGCCTCTGCTCACCT
TTACCGCCTGGCAACTGGCGGCCGGAGGACTTCTGCTCGTTCCAGTAGCTTTAGTGTTTGATCCGCCAAT
CCCGATGCCTACAGGAACCAATGTTCTCGGCCTGGCGTGGCTCGGCCTGATCGGAGCGGGTTTAACCTAC
TTCCTTTGGTTCCGGGGGATCTCGCGACTCGAACCTACAGTTGTTTCCTTACTGGGCTTTCTCAGCCCCA
GATCTGGGGTCGATCAGCCGGGGATGCATCAGGCCGACAGTCGGAACTTCGGGTCCCCGACCTGTACCAT
TCGGTGAGCAATGGATAGGGGAGTTGATATCGTCAACGTTCACTTCTAAAGAAATAGCGCCACTCAGCTT
CCTCAGCGGCTTTATCCAGCGATTTCCTATTATGTCGGCATAGTTCTCAAGATCGACAGCCTGTCACGGT
TAAGCGAGAAATGAATAAGAAGGCTGATAATTCGGATCTCTGCGAGGGAGATGATATTTGATCACAGGCA
GCAACGCTCTGTCATCGTTACAATCAACATGCTACCCTCCGCGAGATCATCCGTGTTTCAAACCCGGCAG
CTTAGTTGCCGTTCTTCCGAATAGCATCGGTAACATGAGCAAAGTCTGCCGCCTTACAACGGCTCTCCCG
CTGACGCCGTCCCGGACTGATGGGCTGCCTGTATCGAGTGGTGATTTTGTGCCGAGCTGCCGGTCGGGGA
GCTGTTGGCTGGCTGGTGGCAGGATATATTGTGGTGTAAACAAATTGACGCTTAGACAACTTAATAACAC
ATTGCGGACGTTTTTAATGTACTGGGGTGGTTTTTCTTTTCACCAGTGAGACGGGCAACAGCTGATTGCC
CTTCACCGCCTGGCCCTGAGAGAGTTGCAGCAAGCGGTCCACGCTGGTTTGCCCCAGCAGGCGAAAATCC
TGTTTGATGGTGGTTCCGAAATCGGCAAAATCCCTTATAAATCAAAAGAATAGCCCGAGATAGGGT
[37 nt withheld, positions 15397-15433]
AAAGAACGTGGACTCCAACGTCAAAGG
[141 nt withheld, positions 15461-15601]
G
[44 nt withheld, positions 15603-15646]
CATTCAGGCTGCGCAACTGTTGGGAAGGGCGATCGGTGCGGGCCTCTTCGCTATTACGCCAGCTGGCGAA
AGGGGGATGTGCTGCAAGGCGATTAAGTTGGGTAACGCCAGGGTTTTCCCAGTCACGACGTTGTAAAACG
ACGGCCAGTGAATTAATTCCCGATCTAGTAACATAGATGACACCGCGCGCGATAATTTATCCTAGTTTGC
GCGCTATATTTTGTTTTCTATCGCGTATTAAATGTATAATTGCGGGACTCTAATCATAAAAACCCATCTC
ATAAATAACGTCATGCATTACATGTTAATTATTACATGCTTAACGTAATTCAACAGAAATTATATGATAA
TCATCGCAAGACCGGCAACAGGATTCAATCTTAAGAAACTTTATTGCCAAATGTTTGAACGATCGGGGAA
ATTCGAGCTCGGTACCCCCTCCTGGGCACGGTCGTACGCGATCCGCCGCGGTTCCACCTCACCATTGCGG
GTATGCCAGTTGAGTTCGATGAGTTCCCGTACCAGCTCCAACTCGGGCGATGCCACGCGCACTCCGTTCA
GATCTCGGTGACGGGCAGGACCGGACGGGGCGGTACCGGCAGGCTGAAGTCCAGCTGCCAGAAACCCACG
TCATGCCAGTTCCCGTGCTTGAAGCCGGCCGCCCGCAGCATGCCGCGGGGGGCATATCCGAGCGCCTCGT
GCATGCGCACGCTCGGGTCGTTGGGCAGCCCGATGACAGCGACCACGCTCTTGAAGCCCTGTGCCTCCAG
GGACTTCAGCAGGTGGGTGTAGAGCGTGGAGCCCAGTCCCGTCCGCTGGTGGCGGGGGGAGACGTACACG
GTCGACTCGGCCGTCCAGTCGTAGGCGTTGCGTGCCTTCCAGGGGCCCGCGTAGGCGATGCCGGCGACCT
CGCCGTCCACCTCGGCGACGAGCCAGGGATAGCGCTCCCGCAGACGGACGAGGTCGTCCGTCCACTCCTG
CGGTTCCTGCGGCTCGGTACGGAAGTTGACCGTGCTTGTCTCGATGTAGTGGTTGACGATGGTGCAGACC
GCCGGCATGTCCGCCTCGGTGGCACGGCGGATGTCGGCCGGGCGTCGTTCTGGGCTCATGGATCCTCTAG
AGTCCCCCGTGTTCTCTCCAAATGAAATGAACTTCCTTATATAGAGGAAGGGTCTTGCGAAGGATAGTGG
GATTGTGCGTCATCCCTTACGTCAGTGGAGATATCACATCAATCCACTTGCTTTGAAGACGTGGTTGGAA
CGTCTTCTTTTTCCACGATGCTCCTCGTGGGTGGGGGTCCATCTTTGGGACCACTGTCGGCAGAGGCATC
TTCAACGATGGCCTTTCCTTTATCGCAATGATGGCATTTGTAGGAGCCACCTTCCTTTTCCACTATCTTC
ACAATAAAGTGACAGATAGCTGGGCAATGGAATCCGAGGAGGTTTCCGGATATTACCCTTTGTTGAAAAG
TCTCAATTGCCCTTTGGTCTTCTGAGACTGTATCTTTGATATTTTTGGAGTAGACAAGTGTGTCGTGCTC
CACCATGTTGACGAAGATTTTCTTCTTGTCATTGAGTCGTAAGAGACTCTGTATGAACTGTTCGCCAGTC
TTTACGGCGAGTTCTGTTAGGTCCTCTATTTGAATCTTTGACTCCATGGCCTTTGATTCAGTGGGAACTA
CCTTTTTAGAGACTCCAATCTCTATTACTTGCCTTGGTTTGTGAAGCAAGCCTTGAATCGTCCATACTGG
AATAGTACTTCTGATCTTGAGAAATATATCTTTCTCTGTGTTCTTGATGCAGTTAGTCCTGAATCTTTTG
ACTGCATCTTTAACCTTCTTGGGAAGGTATTTGATTTCCTGGAGATTATTGCTCGGGTAGATCGTCTTGA
TGAGACCTGCTGCGTAAGCCTCTCTAACCATCTGTGGGTTAGCATTCTTTCTGAAATTGAAAAGGCTAAT
CTGGGGACCTGCAGGGGCAATACCGCCAGGGTTTTCCCAGTCACGACGTTGTAAAACGACGGCCAGTGCC
AAGCTTTCGACGAGTCAGTAATAAACGGCGTCAAAGTGGTTGCAGCCGGCACACACGAGTCGTGTTTATC
AACTCAAAGCACAAATACTTTTCCTCAACCTAAAAATAAGGCAATTAGCCAAAAACAACTTTGCGTGTAA
ACAACGCTCAATACACGTGTCATTTTATTATTAGCTATTGCTTCACCGCCTTAGCTTTCTCGTGACCTAG
TCGTCCTCGTCTTTTCTTCTTCTTCTTCTATAAAACAATACCCAAAGAGCTCTTCTTCTTCACAATTCAG
ATTTCAATTTCTCAAAATCTTAAAAACTTTCTCTCAATTCTCTCTACCGTGATCAAGGTAAATTTCTGTG
TTCCTTATTCTCTCAAAATCTTCGATTTTGTTTTCGTTCGATCCCAATTTCGTATATGTTCTTTGGTTTA
GATTCTGTTAATCTTAGATCGAAGACGATTTTCTGGGTTTGATCGTTAGATATCATCTTAATTCTCGATT
AGGGTTTCATAGATATCATCCGATTTGTTCAAATAATTTGAGTTTTGTCGAATAATTACTCTTCGATTTG
TGATTTCTATCTAGATCTGGTGTTAGTTTCTAGTTTGTGCGATCGAATTTGTAGATTAATCTGAGTTTTT
CTGATTAACAGGGTACCGGGCCCCCCCTCGA
